>Addgene plasmid #231877 | pDest17_Gcn4 solvvol | addgene full sequence | sequence record 465535 | Addgene NGS Result
AGATCTCGATCCCGCGAAATTAATACGACTCACTATAGGGAGACCACAACGGTTTCCCTCTAGAAATAAT
TTTGTTTAACTTTAAGAAGGAGATATACATATGTCGTACTACCATCACCATCACCATCACCTCGAATCAA
CAAGTTTGTACAAAAAAGCAGGCTTCGAGAACCTGTATTTTCAGGGTAGCACCACCGAAACCACACCGAT
GTTTGAATATGAAAATCTGGAAGAACAGACCAAAGAATGGACCACACTGTTTGATCAAGAAATTCCGGTT
ACCACCGAAGAAGTTACCCTGGCAGATAAAGCAATTGAAACCGGTAGCGGTAGTGGTAGCGGTTCACCGG
AAAGCAGCGATCCGGCAGCACTGAAACGTGCCCGTAATACCGAAGCAGCACGTCGTAGCCGTGCACGTAA
ACTGCAGCGTATGAAACAGTTAGAAGATAAGGTTGAAGAACTGCTGTGCAAAAACTATCACCTGGAAAAT
GAAGTTGCCCGTCTGAAAAAGCTGGTTGGTGAACGTTAAGACCCAGCTTTCTTGTACAAAGTGGTTGATT
CGAGGCTGCTAACAAAGCCCGAAAGGAAGCTGAGTTGGCTGCTGCCACCGCTGAGCAATAACTAGCATAA
CCCCTTGGGGCCTCTAAACGGGTCTTGAGGGGTTTTTTGCTGAAAGGAGGAACTATATCCGGATATCCAC
AGGACGGGTGTGGTCGCCATGATCGCGTAGTCGATAGTGGCTCCAAGTAGCGAAGCGAGCAGGACTGGGC
GGCGGCCAAAGCGGTCGGACAGTGCTCCGAGAACGGGTGCGCATAGAAATTGCATCAACGCATATAGCGC
TAGCAGCACGCCATAGTGACTGGCGATGCTGTCGGAATGGACGATATCCCGCAAGAGGCCCGGCAGTACC
GGCATAACCAAGCCTATGCCTACAGCATCCAGGGTGACGGTGCCGAGGATGACGATGAGCGCATTGTTAG
ATTTCATACACGGTGCCTGACTGCGTTAGCAATTTAACTGTGATAAACTACCGCATTAAAGCTTATCGAT
GATAAGCTGTCAAACATGAGAATTCTTGAAGACGAAAGGGCCTCGTGATACGCCTATTTTTATAGGTTAA
TGTCATGATAATAATGGTTTCTTAGACGTCAGGTGGCACTTTTCGGGGAAATGTGCGCGGAACCCCTATT
TGTTTATTTTTCTAAATACATTCAAATATGTATCCGCTCATGAGACAATAACCCTGATAAATGCTTCAAT
AATATTGAAAAAGGAAGAGTATGAGTATTCAACATTTCCGTGTCGCCCTTATTCCCTTTTTTGCGGCATT
TTGCCTTCCTGTTTTTGCTCACCCAGAAACGCTGGTGAAAGTAAAAGATGCTGAAGATCAGTTGGGTGCA
CGAGTGGGTTACATCGAACTGGATCTCAACAGCGGTAAGATCCTTGAGAGTTTTCGCCCCGAAGAACGTT
TTCCAATGATGAGCACTTTTAAAGTTCTGCTATGTGGCGCGGTATTATCCCGTGTTGACGCCGGGCAAGA
GCAACTCGGTCGCCGCATACACTATTCTCAGAATGACTTGGTTGAGTACTCACCAGTCACAGAAAAGCAT
CTTACGGATGGCATGACAGTAAGAGAATTATGCAGTGCTGCCATAACCATGAGTGATAACACTGCGGCCA
ACTTACTTCTGACAACGATCGGAGGACCGAAGGAGCTAACCGCTTTTTTGCACAACATGGGGGATCATGT
AACTCGCCTTGATCGTTGGGAACCGGAGCTGAATGAAGCCATACCAAACGACGAGCGTGACACCACGATG
CCTGCAGCAATGGCAACAACGTTGCGCAAACTATTAACTGGCGAACTACTTACTCTAGCTTCCCGGCAAC
AATTAATAGACTGGATGGAGGCGGATAAAGTTGCAGGACCACTTCTGCGCTCGGCCCTTCCGGCTGGCTG
GTTTATTGCTGATAAATCTGGAGCCGGTGAGCGTGGGTCTCGCGGTATCATTGCAGCACTGGGGCCAGAT
GGTAAGCCCTCCCGTATCGTAGTTATCTACACGACGGGGAGTCAGGCAACTATGGATGAACGAAATAGAC
AGATCGCTGAGATAGGTGCCTCACTGATTAAGCATTGGTAACTGTCAGACCAAGTTTACTCATATATACT
TTAGATTGATTTAAAACTTCATTTTTAATTTAAAAGGATCTAGGTGAAGATCCTTTTTGATAATCTCATG
ACCAAAATCCCTTAACGTGAGTTTTCGTTCCACTGAGCGTCAGACCCCGTAGAAAAGATCAAAGGATCTT
CTTGAGATCCTTTTTTTCTGCGCGTAATCTGCTGCTTGCAAACAAAAAAACCACCGCTACCAGCGGTGGT
TTGTTTGCCGGATCAAGAGCTACCAACTCTTTTTCCGAAGGTAACTGGCTTCAGCAGAGCGCAGATACCA
AATACTGTCCTTCTAGTGTAGCCGTAGTTAGGCCACCACTTCAAGAACTCTGTAGCACCGCCTACATACC
TCGCTCTGCTAATCCTGTTACCAGTGGCTGCTGCCAGTGGCGATAAGTCGTGTCTTACCGGGTTGGACTC
AAGACGATAGTTACCGGATAAGGCGCAGCGGTCGGGCTGAACGGGGGGTTCGTGCACACAGCCCAGCTTG
GAGCGAACGACCTACACCGAACTGAGATACCTACAGCGTGAGCTATGAGAAAGCGCCACGCTTCCCGAAG
GGAGAAAGGCGGACAGGTATCCGGTAAGCGGCAGGGTCGGAACAGGAGAGCGCACGAGGGAGCTTCCAGG
GGGAAACGCCTGGTATCTTTATAGTCCTGTCGGGTTTCGCCACCTCTGACTTGAGCGTCGATTTTTGTGA
TGCTCGTCAGGGGGGCGGAGCCTATGGAAAAACGCCAGCAACGCGGCCTTTTTACGGTTCCTGGCCTTTT
GCTGGCCTTTTGCTCACATGTTCTTTCCTGCGTTATCCCCTGATTCTGTGGATAACCGTATTACCGCCTT
TGAGTGAGCTGATACCGCTCGCCGCAGCCGAACGACCGAGCGCAGCGAGTCAGTGAGCGAGGAAGCGGAA
GAGCGCCTGATGCGGTATTTTCTCCTTACGCATCTGTGCGGTATTTCACACCGCAATGGTGCACTCTCAG
TACAATCTGCTCTGATGCCGCATAGTTAAGCCAGTATACACTCCGCTATCGCTACGTGACTGGGTCATGG
CTGCGCCCCGACACCCGCCAACACCCGCTGACGCGCCCTGACGGGCTTGTCTGCTCCCGGCATCCGCTTA
CAGACAAGCTGTGACCGTCTCCGGGAGCTGCATGTGTCAGAGGTTTTCACCGTCATCACCGAAACGCGCG
AGGCAGCTGCGGTAAAGCTCATCAGCGTGGTCGTGAAGCGATTCACAGATGTCTGCCTGTTCATCCGCGT
CCAGCTCGTTGAGTTTCTCCAGAAGCGTTAATGTCTGGCTTCTGATAAAGCGGGCCATGTTAAGGGCGGT
TTTTTCCTGTTTGGTCACTGATGCCTCCGTGTAAGGGGGATTTCTGTTCATGGGGGTAATGATACCGATG
AAACGAGAGAGGATGCTCACGATACGGGTTACTGATGATGAACATGCCCGGTTACTGGAACGTTGTGAGG
GTAAACAACTGGCGGTATGGATGCGGCGGGACCAGAGAAAAATCACTCAGGGTCAATGCCAGCGCTTCGT
TAATACAGATGTAGGTGTTCCACAGGGTAGCCAGCAGCATCCTGCGATGCAGATCCGGAACATAATGGTG
CAGGGCGCTGACTTCCGCGTTTCCAGACTTTACGAAACACGGAAACCGAAGACCATTCATGTTGTTGCTC
AGGTCGCAGACGTTTTGCAGCAGCAGTCGCTTCACGTTCGCTCGCGTATCGGTGATTCATTCTGCTAACC
AGTAAGGCAACCCCGCCAGCCTAGCCGGGTCCTCAACGACAGGAGCACGATCATGCGCACCCGTGGCCAG
GACCCAACGCTGCCCGAGATGCGCCGCGTGCGGCTGCTGGAGATGGCGGACGCGATGGATATGTTCTGCC
AAGGGTTGGTTTGCGCATTCACAGTTCTCCGCAAGAATTGATTGGCTCCAATTCTTGGAGTGGTGAATCC
GTTAGCGAGGTGCCGCCGGCTTCCATTCAGGTCGAGGTGGCCCGGCTCCATGCACCGCGACGCAACGCGG
GGAGGCAGACAAGGTATAGGGCGGCGCCTACAATCCATGCCAACCCGTTCCATGTGCTCGCCGAGGCGGC
ATAAATCGCCGTGACGATCAGCGGTCCAATGATCGAAGTTAGGCTGGTAAGAGCCGCGAGCGATCCTTGA
AGCTGTCCCTGATGGTCGTCATCTACCTGCCTGGACAGCATGGCCTGCAACGCGGGCATCCCGATGCCGC
CGGAAGCGAGAAGAATCATAATGGGGAAGGCCATCCAGCCTCGCGTCGCGAACGCCAGCAAGACGTAGCC
CAGCGCGTCGGCCGCCATGCCGGCGATAATGGCCTGCTTCTCGCCGAAACGTTTGGTGGCGGGACCAGTG
ACGAAGGCTTGAGCGAGGGCGTGCAAGATTCCGAATACCGCAAGCGACAGGCCGATCATCGTCGCGCTCC
AGCGAAAGCGGTCCTCGCCGAAAATGACCCAGAGCGCTGCCGGCACCTGTCCTACGAGTTGCATGATAAA
GAAGACAGTCATAAGTGCGGCGACGATAGTCATGCCCCGCGCCCACCGGAAGGAGCTGACTGGGTTGAAG
GCTCTCAAGGGCATCGGTCGATCGACGCTCTCCCTTATGCGACTCCTGCATTAGGAAGCAGCCCAGTAGT
AGGTTGAGGCCGTTGAGCACCGCCGCCGCAAGGAATGGTGCATGCAAGGAGATGGCGCCCAACAGTCCCC
CGGCCACGGGGCCTGCCACCATACCCACGCCGAAACAAGCGCTCATGAGCCCGAAGTGGCGAGCCCGATC
TTCCCCATCGGTGATGTCGGCGATATAGGCGCCAGCAACCGCACCTGTGGCGCCGGTGATGCCGGCCACG
ATGCGTCCGGCGTAGAGGATCG
Features (pLannotate 1.2.2; 17 found; start..end, strand, type, name):
     21..39      +  promoter       T7 promoter: promoter for bacteriophage T7 RNA polymerase
     71..93      +  RBS            RBS: efficient ribosome binding site from bacteriophage T7 gene 10 (Olins and Rangwala, 1989)
    111..131     +  CDS            8xHis (fragment): 8xHis affinity tag
    140..164     +  protein_bind   attB1: mutant version of attB; recombination site for the Gateway® BP reaction BP Clonase™
    179..526     +  CDS            GCN4 (fragment): GCN4_YEAST - Also known as AAS101 From Saccharomyces cerevisiae (strain ATCC 204508 / S288c) (Baker's yeast).
    531..555     -  protein_bind   attB2: mutant version of attB; recombination site for the Gateway® BP reaction BP Clonase™
    565..614     +  CDS            SET1 (fragment): solubility-enhancement tag derived from T7 phage gene 10B
    622..669     +  terminator     T7 terminator: transcription terminator for bacteriophage T7 RNA polymerase
    695..987     -  CDS            TcR (fragment): tetracycline efflux protein; tet; confers resistance to tetracycline
   1035..1063    -  promoter       tet promoter: E. coli promoter for tetracycline efflux protein gene
   1176..1280    +  promoter       AmpR promoter: bla
   1281..2141    +  CDS            AmpR: β-lactamase; bla; confers resistance to ampicillin, carbenicillin, and related antibiotics
   2312..2900    +  rep_origin     ori: high-copy-number ColE1/pMB1/pBR322/pUC origin of replication
   3086..3225    -  misc_feature   bom: basis of mobility region from pBR322
   3327..3518    -  CDS            rop: Rop protein, which maintains plasmids at low copy number; rop
   3535..3915    +  CDS            YPB1_ECOLX: Protein predicted: Swiss-Prot protein existence level 4. From Escherichia coli.
   4157..5061    -  CDS            TcR (fragment): tetracycline efflux protein; tet; confers resistance to tetracycline
