[The description below was written by a language model from this plasmid's Addgene catalogue record and pLannotate feature annotations shown in this document.]
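Description:
pDest17_Gcn4 solvvol is a bacterial expression plasmid of about 5.1 kb, built in the Gateway destination vector pDest17, for producing a variant of the Saccharomyces cerevisiae transcription factor Gcn4 in E. coli. The backbone is pBR322-derived. It carries a ColE1/pMB1-type origin together with the bom mobility region and the rop gene, consistent with the low copy number recorded for it, and it is selected with ampicillin through the β-lactamase (AmpR) gene. Fragments of the tetracycline resistance gene and its promoter are also annotated. These are backbone remnants rather than a recorded selection marker.

The expression cassette runs from a T7 promoter and the phage T7 gene 10 ribosome binding site into an N-terminal histidine tag, followed by attB1, the Gcn4 coding sequence, attB2 and the T7 terminator. The attB sites show that the insert was introduced by Gateway recombination. The record lists a 6xHis tag and a TEV protease cleavage site at the N terminus, which would allow affinity purification and then tag removal. The TEV site is not separately annotated in the feature table. The GCN4 annotation spans only about 350 nt and is flagged as a fragment, so the insert appears to encode part of the protein rather than the full length, although the catalogue entry does not state boundaries.

The "solvvol" variant carries thirteen conservative substitutions between residues 101 and 144 (Ser to Thr, Asp to Glu, Asn to Gln). Each preserves the chemical character of the side chain while enlarging it slightly. Because transcription depends on T7 RNA polymerase, expression requires a host that supplies it, and the depositors suggest a BL21 pLysS strain. The associated work concerns the roles of condensates and soluble complexes in transcription factor function.
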