Addgene plasmid #231877: pDest17_Gcn4 solvvol
Purpose: Bacterial expression of N-terminally 6His tagged Gcn4 solvvol
Depositing lab: Aseem Ansari & Tanja Mittag. Depositing organization: St. Jude Children's Research Hospital. Publication: Reconciling competing models on the roles of condensates and soluble complexes in transcription factor function. Bremer A, Lang WH, Kempen RP, Sweta K, Taylor AB, Borgia MB, Ansari AZ, Mittag T. bioRxiv [Preprint]. 2024 Nov 22:2024.11.21.624739. doi: 10.1101/2024.11.21.624739. PubMed 39605529.
Backbone
  Vector backbone: pDest17
  Backbone manufacturer: Invtirogen
  Vector type: Bacterial Expression
Growth in bacteria
  Bacterial resistance: Ampicillin, 100 μg/mL
  Growth temperature: 37°C
  Growth strain: DH5alpha
  Copy number: Low Copy
Gene/Insert
  Gene/Insert name: Gcn4 solvvol
  Species: S. cerevisiae (budding yeast)
  Mutation: S101T, D103E, S104T, D115E, N116Q, S117T, S122T, N126Q, D127E, D133E, D134E, S136T, S144T
  Promoter: T7
  Tag / fusion protein: 6xHis, TEV cleavage site (N terminal on backbone)
  Cloning method: Gateway Cloning
Terms and licenses: Academic/Nonprofit Terms; Industry Terms: Not Available to Industry
Depositor comments: The depositing lab recommends using BL21_pLysS strain for protein expression and purification. Please visit https://doi.org/10.1101/2024.11.21.624739 for bioRxiv preprint.
How to cite: pDest17_Gcn4 solvvol was a gift from Aseem Ansari & Tanja Mittag (Addgene plasmid # 231877 ; http://n2t.net/addgene:231877 ; RRID:Addgene_231877)
