>Addgene plasmid #231877 | pDest17_Gcn4 solvvol | depositor partial sequence | sequence record 455708 | Orf Sequence
GGTAGCACCACCGAAACCACACCGATGTTTGAATATGAAAATCTGGAAGAACAGACCAAAGAATGGACCA
CACTGTTTGATCAAGAAATTCCGGTTACCACCGAAGAAGTTACCCTGGCAGATAAAGCAATTGAAACCGG
TAGCGGTAGTGGTAGCGGTTCACCGGAAAGCAGCGATCCGGCAGCACTGAAACGTGCCCGTAATACCGAA
GCAGCACGTCGTAGCCGTGCACGTAAACTGCAGCGTATGAAACAGTTAGAAGATAAGGTTGAAGAACTGC
TGTGCAAAAACTATCACCTGGAAAATGAAGTTGCCCGTCTGAAAAAGCTGGTTGGTGAACGT
